Addgene plasmid #222051: pVP184
Purpose: GreenGate EF bridge module containing filler sequence.
Depositing lab: Wayne Parrott. Depositing organization: University of Georgia. Publication: MultiGreen: A multiplexing architecture for GreenGate cloning. Pennetti VJ, LaFayette PR, Parrott WA. PLoS One. 2024 Sep 18;19(9):e0306008. doi: 10.1371/journal.pone.0306008. eCollection 2024. PubMed 39292669.
Backbone
  Vector backbone: pGGC000
  Vector type: Synthetic Biology ; GreenGate compatible cloning vector
Growth in bacteria
  Bacterial resistance: Ampicillin, 100 μg/mL
  Growth temperature: 37°C
  Growth strain: DH5alpha
  Copy number: High Copy
Gene/Insert
  Gene/Insert name: Filler
  Species: Synthetic
  Cloning method: Golden Gate
  Sequencing primers: 5′ n/a
Terms and licenses: Academic/Nonprofit Terms; Industry Terms
How to cite: pVP184 was a gift from Wayne Parrott (Addgene plasmid # 222051 ; http://n2t.net/addgene:222051 ; RRID:Addgene_222051)
