[The description below was written by a language model from this plasmid's Addgene catalogue record and pLannotate feature annotations shown in this document.]
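Description:
pVP184 is a small (about 2.7 kb) GreenGate-compatible entry module built on the pGGC000 backbone and assembled by Golden Gate cloning. It belongs to the MultiGreen system, a multiplexing architecture that extends GreenGate cloning. The plasmid is maintained in E. coli as a high-copy vector through a ColE1/pUC-type origin of replication. Selection is with ampicillin, using a β-lactamase gene driven by its native bla promoter.

The payload is a synthetic "filler" sequence that serves as an EF bridge module. In GreenGate, modules are joined in a fixed order through defined type IIS overhangs labelled A to G. A bridge carrying only filler DNA therefore occupies the E-to-F position, so an assembly can be completed when no functional part is wanted in that slot. The feature annotation does not label the filler or its flanking type IIS sites. By position, the insert most likely lies in the short unannotated interval between the SP6 promoter and the opposing T7 promoter, which would make it under roughly 100 bp, but the record does not confirm this.

The other annotated elements are backbone remnants typical of pUC/pGEM-derived cloning vectors: a lacI fragment, the CAP binding site, the lac promoter and operator, a lacZα fragment, and partial bom and rop sequences. None is expected to contribute to the module's function. The construct carries no promoter, coding sequence or terminator intended for expression in plants, and it acts purely as a structural spacer in multi-part GreenGate or MultiGreen assemblies.
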