Features (pLannotate 1.2.2; 12 found; start..end, strand, type, name):
     96..200     +  promoter       AmpR promoter: bla
    201..1061    +  CDS            AmpR: β-lactamase; bla; confers resistance to ampicillin, carbenicillin, and related antibiotics
   1232..1820    +  rep_origin     ori: high-copy-number ColE1/pMB1/pBR322/pUC origin of replication
   2003..2095    +  CDS            lacI (fragment): lac repressor; lacI; The lac repressor binds to the lac operator to inhibit transcription in E. coli. This inhibition can be relieved by adding lactose or isopropyl-β-D-thiogalactopyranoside (IPTG).
   2108..2129    +  protein_bind   CAP binding site: CAP binding activates transcription in the presence of cAMP. E. coli catabolite activator protein
   2144..2174    +  promoter       lac promoter: promoter for the E. coli lac operon
   2182..2198    +  protein_bind   lac operator: The lac repressor binds to the lac operator to inhibit transcription in E. coli. This inhibition can be relieved by adding lactose or isopropyl-β-D-thiogalactopyranoside (IPTG). lac repressor encoded by lacI
   2212..2230    +  promoter       SP6 promoter: promoter for bacteriophage SP6 RNA polymerase
   2318..2336    -  promoter       T7 promoter: promoter for bacteriophage T7 RNA polymerase
   2338..2490    +  CDS            lacZα (fragment): LacZα fragment of β-galactosidase; lacZ fragment
   2496..2595    -  misc_feature   bom (fragment): basis of mobility region from pBR322
   2697..1       -  CDS            rop (fragment) (across the origin): Rop protein, which maintains plasmids at low copy number; rop
>Addgene plasmid #222051 | pVP184 | addgene full sequence | sequence record 437924 | Addgene NGS Result
GACGAAAGGGCCTCGTGATACGCCTATTTTTATAGGTTAATGTCATGATAATAATGGTTTCTTAGACGTC
AGGTGGCACTTTTCGGGGAAATGTGCGCGGAACCCCTATTTGTTTATTTTTCTAAATACATTCAAATATG
TATCCGCTCATGAGACAATAACCCTGATAAATGCTTCAATAATATTGAAAAAGGAAGAGTATGAGTATTC
AACATTTCCGTGTCGCCCTTATTCCCTTTTTTGCGGCATTTTGCCTTCCTGTTTTTGCTCACCCAGAAAC
GCTGGTGAAAGTAAAAGATGCTGAAGATCAGTTGGGTGCACGAGTGGGTTACATCGAACTGGATCTCAAC
AGCGGTAAGATCCTTGAGAGTTTTCGCCCCGAAGAACGTTTTCCAATGATGAGCACTTTTAAAGTTCTGC
TATGTGGCGCGGTATTATCCCGTATTGACGCCGGGCAAGAGCAACTCGGTCGCCGCATACACTATTCTCA
GAATGACTTGGTTGAGTACTCACCAGTCACAGAAAAGCATCTTACGGATGGCATGACAGTAAGAGAATTA
TGCAGTGCTGCCATAACCATGAGTGATAACACTGCGGCCAACTTACTTCTGACAACGATCGGAGGACCGA
AGGAGCTAACCGCTTTTTTGCACAACATGGGGGATCATGTAACTCGCCTTGATCGTTGGGAACCGGAGCT
GAATGAAGCCATACCAAACGACGAGCGTGACACCACGATGCCTGTAGCAATGGCAACAACGTTGCGCAAA
CTATTAACTGGCGAACTACTTACTCTAGCTTCCCGGCAACAATTAATAGACTGGATGGAGGCGGATAAAG
TTGCAGGACCACTTCTGCGCTCGGCCCTTCCGGCTGGCTGGTTTATTGCTGATAAATCTGGAGCCGGTGA
GCGTGGCTCTCGAGGTATCATTGCAGCACTGGGGCCAGATGGTAAGCCCTCCCGTATCGTAGTTATCTAC
ACGACGGGGAGTCAGGCAACTATGGATGAACGAAATAGACAGATCGCTGAGATAGGTGCCTCACTGATTA
AGCATTGGTAACTGTCAGACCAAGTTTACTCATATATACTTTAGATTGATTTAAAACTTCATTTTTAATT
TAAAAGGATCTAGGTGAAGATCCTTTTTGATAATCTCATGACCAAAATCCCTTAACGTGAGTTTTCGTTC
CACTGAGCGTCAGACCCCGTAGAAAAGATCAAAGGATCTTCTTGAGATCCTTTTTTTCTGCGCGTAATCT
GCTGCTTGCAAACAAAAAAACCACCGCTACCAGCGGTGGTTTGTTTGCCGGATCAAGAGCTACCAACTCT
TTTTCCGAAGGTAACTGGCTTCAGCAGAGCGCAGATACCAAATACTGTTCTTCTAGTGTAGCCGTAGTTA
GGCCACCACTTCAAGAACTCTGTAGCACCGCCTACATACCTCGCTCTGCTAATCCTGTTACCAGTGGCTG
CTGCCAGTGGCGATAAGTCGTGTCTTACCGGGTTGGACTCAAGACGATAGTTACCGGATAAGGCGCAGCG
GTCGGGCTGAACGGGGGGTTCGTGCACACAGCCCAGCTTGGAGCGAACGACCTACACCGAACTGAGATAC
CTACAGCGTGAGCTATGAGAAAGCGCCACGCTTCCCGAAGGGAGAAAGGCGGACAGGTATCCGGTAAGCG
GCAGGGTCGGAACAGGAGAGCGCACGAGGGAGCTTCCAGGGGGAAACGCCTGGTATCTTTATAGTCCTGT
CGGGTTTCGCCACCTCTGACTTGAGCGTCGATTTTTGTGATGCTCGTCAGGGGGGCGGAGCCTATGGAAA
AACGCCAGCAACGCGGCCTTTTTACGGTTCCTGGCCTTTTGCTGGCCTTTTGCTCACATGTTCTTTCCTG
CGTTATCCCCTGATTCTGTGGATAACCGTATTACCGCCTTTGAGTGAGCTGATACCGCTCGCCGCAGCCG
AACGACCGAGCGCAGCGAGTCAGTGAGCGAGGAAGCGGAAGAGCGCCCAATACGCAAACCGCCTCTCCCC
GCGCGTTGGCCGATTCATTAATGCAGCTGGCACGACAGGTTTCCCGACTGGAAAGCGGGCAGTGAGCGCA
ACGCAATTAATGTGAGTTAGCTCACTCATTAGGCACCCCAGGCTTTACACTTTATGCTTCCGGCTCGTAT
GTTGTGTGGAATTGTGAGCGGATAACAATTTCACACGAGCTATTTAGGTGACACTATAGAAGTGAAGCTT
GGTCTCACTGCCCTTCATCCTTATCGAAGCTTGCTGCCAATGATTAGGATTATTGCACTATGAGACCGAA
TTCTCGCCCTATAGTGAGTCGTATTACCTGGCCGTCGTTTTACAACGTCGTGACTGGGAAAACCCTGGCG
TTACCCAACTTAATCGCCTTGCAGCACATCCCCCTTTCGCCAGCTGGCGTAATAGCGAAGAGGCCCGCAC
CGATCGCCCTTCCCAACAGTTGCGCAGCCTGAATGGCGAATGGCGCCTGATGCGGTATTTTCTCCTTACG
CATCTGTGCGGTATTTCACACCGCATATGGTGCACTCTCAGTACAATCTGCTCTGATGCCGCATAGTTAA
GCCAGCCCCGACACCCGCCAACACCCGCTGACGCGCCCTGACGGGCTTGTCTGCTCCCGGCATCCGCTTA
CAGACAAGCTGTGACCGTCTCCGGGAGCTGCATGTGTCAGAGGTTTTCACCGTCATCACCGAAACGCGCG
A
